Addgene plasmid #196993: pRB051_LEU2
Purpose: (Empty Backbone) Big-IN Payload yeast assembly vector. Encodes LEU2 yeast selectable marker and components for bacterial copy number induction. Contains a mammalian transient (backbone) GFP-T2A-BSD selection cassette.
Depositing lab: Matthew Maurano. Depositing organization: NYU Grossman School of Medicine. Publication: Synthetic regulatory genomics uncovers enhancer context dependence at the Sox2 locus. Brosh R, Coelho C, Ribeiro-Dos-Santos AM, Ellis G, Hogan MS, Ashe HJ, Somogyi N, Ordonez R, Luther RD, Huang E, Boeke JD, Maurano MT. Mol Cell. 2023 Apr 6;83(7):1140-1152.e7. doi: 10.1016/j.molcel.2023.02.027. Epub 2023 Mar 16. PubMed 36931273.
Backbone
  Vector backbone: costum
  Backbone manufacturer: The Center for Synthetic Regulatory Genetics at NYU Langone Health
  Backbone size (bp): 13328
  Vector type: Mammalian Expression, Mouse Targeting, Cre/Lox, Synthetic Biology ; Yeast assembly vector for Big-IN payloads
  Selectable markers: Blasticidin
Growth in bacteria
  Bacterial resistance: Kanamycin, 50 μg/mL
  Growth temperature: 30°C
  Growth strain: TransforMax EPI300
  Growth instructions: Copy number induction is recommended for high yield preps. See Lucigen’s growth and copy number induction protocol for TransforMax EPI300 cells.
  Copy number: Low Copy
Terms and licenses: Academic/Nonprofit Terms; Industry Terms: Not Available to Industry
Depositor comments: Please visit https://www.biorxiv.org/content/10.1101/2022.06.20.495832v3 for bioRxiv preprint.
How to cite: pRB051_LEU2 was a gift from Matthew Maurano (Addgene plasmid # 196993 ; http://n2t.net/addgene:196993 ; RRID:Addgene_196993)
