[The description below was written by a language model from this plasmid's Addgene catalogue record and pLannotate feature annotations shown in this document.]
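Description:
pRB051_LEU2 is an empty yeast assembly vector (YAV) for building Big-IN payloads, combining a bacterial artificial chromosome-type backbone with yeast and mammalian elements. In E. coli it is maintained at low copy by F-plasmid machinery (ori2/oriS, repE, incC and the sopA/sopB/sopC partitioning system). An additional oriV origin allows copy number to be induced in a suitable host strain such as EPI300, which the record recommends for high-yield preparations. Bacterial selection is by kanamycin (KanR driven by a cat promoter). In Saccharomyces cerevisiae, a CEN/ARS element provides stable, centromeric low-copy replication, and the LEU2 gene with its promoter gives leucine-prototrophy selection, supporting assembly of large DNA payloads by yeast homologous recombination.

The payload position is flanked by heterotypic lox2272 and loxP sites, an arrangement suited to Cre recombinase-mediated cassette exchange into a matching genomic landing pad, in line with the vector's mouse-targeting and Cre/Lox classification. In the empty backbone this interval holds an mRFP1 gene under a lac promoter/operator with a CAP binding site. This is presumably a bacterial stuffer reporter that an assembled payload would replace, although the record does not say so explicitly. Outside the lox sites, an EF-1α promoter with intron A drives EGFP-T2A-BSD followed by a bGH polyadenylation signal. This backbone cassette permits transient blasticidin selection and GFP monitoring of transfected mammalian cells.

The annotation also detects an IS1 transposable element between KanR and CEN/ARS. The sequenced record (14,295 nt) is longer than the listed backbone size (13,328 bp). The IS1 element may account for much of that difference, but the record does not comment on it.
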