Features (pLannotate 1.2.2; 29 found; start..end, strand, type, name):
      1..34      +  protein_bind   lox2272: Cre-mediated recombination occurs in the 8-bp core sequence (GGATACTT). lox2272 sites are compatible with each other, but incompatible with loxP or loxN sites (Lee and Saito, 1988). Cre recombinase
     91..765     -  CDS            mRFP1: mRFP1 is a basic (constitutively fluorescent) red fluorescent protein published in 2002, derived from Discosoma sp.. It is reported to be a somewhat slowly-maturing monomer with low acid sensitivity.
    799..821     -  protein_bind   lac operator (fragment): The lac repressor binds to the lac operator to inhibit transcription in E. coli. This inhibition can be relieved by adding lactose or isopropyl-β-D-thiogalactopyranoside (IPTG). lac repressor encoded by lacI
    825..855     -  promoter       lac promoter: promoter for the E. coli lac operon
    870..891     -  protein_bind   CAP binding site: CAP binding activates transcription in the presence of cAMP. E. coli catabolite activator protein
    904..991     -  CDS            lacI (fragment): lac repressor; lacI; The lac repressor binds to the lac operator to inhibit transcription in E. coli. This inhibition can be relieved by adding lactose or isopropyl-β-D-thiogalactopyranoside (IPTG).
   1003..1036    +  protein_bind   loxP: Cre-mediated recombination occurs in the 8-bp core sequence (GCATACAT). Cre recombinase
   1255..1516    +  promoter       LEU2 promoter (fragment): S. cerevisiae LEU2
   1517..2611    +  CDS            LEU2: 3-isopropylmalate dehydrogenase, required for leucine biosynthesis; S. cerevisiae LEU2; yeast auxotrophic marker
   3086..3103    +  promoter       tet promoter (fragment): E. coli promoter for tetracycline efflux protein gene
   3188..4003    -  CDS            KanR: aminoglycoside phosphotransferase; aph(3')-Ia; confers resistance to kanamycin in bacteria or G418 (Geneticin®) in eukaryotes
   4004..4106    -  promoter       cat promoter: promoter of the E. coli cat gene encoding chloramphenicol acetyltransferase
   4134..4901    +  mobile_element IS1: prokaryotic transposable element IS1
   4903..5406    +  misc_feature   CEN/ARS: S. cerevisiae CEN6 centromere fused to an autonomously replicating sequence
   5514..5858    +  CDS            resD (fragment): REDF_ECOLI - Also known as D. Protein inferred from homology: Swiss-Prot protein existence level 3. Acts as a repressor of transcription and as a site-specific resolvase that cleaves at the RfsF site. From Escherichia coli (strain K12).
   6257..6871    +  rep_origin     oriV: origin of replication for the bacterial F plasmid
   6947..7166    +  rep_origin     ori2: secondary origin of replication for the bacterial F plasmid; also known as oriS
   7257..8009    +  CDS            repE: REPE1_ECOLI - Also known as E, rep. Experimental evidence at protein level: Swiss-Prot protein existence level 1. Replication initiator in the monomeric form, and autogenous repressor in the dimeric form. From Escherichia coli (strain K12).
   8015..8265    +  misc_feature   incC: incC; incompatibility region of the bacterial F plasmid
   8591..9766    +  CDS            sopA: partitioning protein for the bacterial F plasmid; sopA
   9766..10734   +  CDS            sopB: SOPB_ECOLI - Also known as B. Experimental evidence at protein level: Swiss-Prot protein existence level 1. Control of plasmid partitioning; required to recognize the cis-acting. Binds specifically with the DNA segment containing the sopC region. SopB is trans-acting. From Escherichia coli (strain K12).
  10810..11283   +  misc_feature   sopC: sopC; centromere-like partitioning region of the bacterial F plasmid
  11383..11454   +  CDS            yuaZ (fragment): YUAZ_ECO57 - Protein predicted: Swiss-Prot protein existence level 4. From Escherichia coli O157:H7.
  11479..11690   +  promoter       EF-1α core promoter: core promoter for human elongation factor EF-1α
  11691..11800   +  intron         EF-1α intron A (fragment): intron upstream of the start codon of human EF-1α
  12426..12629   +  intron         EF-1α intron A: truncated intron upstream of the start codon of human EF-1α
  12659..13375   +  CDS            EGFP: EGFP is a basic (constitutively fluorescent) green fluorescent protein published in 1996, derived from Aequorea victoria. It is reported to be a rapidly-maturing weak dimer with moderate acid sensitivity.
  13439..13837   +  CDS            BSD: blasticidin S deaminase; Aspergillus terreus BSD; confers resistance to blasticidin
  13871..13982   +  polyA_signal   bGH poly(A) signal: bovine growth hormone polyadenylation signal
>Addgene plasmid #196993 | pRB051_LEU2 | addgene full sequence | sequence record 394871 | Addgene NGS Result
ATAACTTCGTATAGGATACTTTATACGAAGTTATCAGTAGAGACGGCCTGGCTCTAGTAGCGATCTACAC
TAGCACTATCAGCGTTATTAAGCACCGGTGGAGTGACGACCTTCAGCACGTTCGTACTGTTCAACGATGG
TGTAGTCTTCGTTGTGGGAGGTGATGTCCAGTTTGATGTCGGTTTTGTAAGCACCCGGCAGCTGAACCGG
TTTTTTAGCCATGTAGGTGGTTTTAACTTCAGCGTCGTAGTGACCACCGTCTTTCAGTTTCAGACGCATT
TTGATTTCACCTTTCAGAGCACCGTCTTCCGGGTACATACGTTCGGTGGAAGCTTCCCAACCCATGGTTT
TTTTCTGCATAACCGGACCGTCGGACGGGAAGTTGGTACCACGCAGTTTAACTTTGTAGATGAACTCACC
GTCTTGCAGGGAGGAGTCCTGGGTAACGGTAACAACACCACCGTCTTCGAAGTTCATAACACGTTCCCAT
TTGAAACCTTCCGGGAAGGACAGTTTCAGGTAGTCCGGGATGTCAGCCGGGTGTTTAACGTAAGCTTTGG
AACCGTACTGGAACTGCGGGGACAGGATGTCCCAAGCGAACGGCAGCGGACCACCTTTGGTAACTTTCAG
TTTAGCGGTCTGGGTACCTTCGTACGGACGACCTTCACCTTCACCTTCGATTTCGAACTCGTGACCGTTA
ACGGAACCTTCCATACGAACTTTGAAACGCATGAACTCTTTGATAACGTCTTCGGAGGAAGCCATCTAGT
ATTTCTCCTCTTTCTCTAGTATGTGTGAAATTGTTATCCGCTCACAATTCCACACAACATACGAGCCGGA
AGCATAAAGTGTAAAGCCTGGGGTGCCTAATGAGTGAGCTAACTCACATTAATTGCGTTGCGCTCACTGC
CCGCTTTCCAGTCGGGAAACCTGTCGTGCCAGCTGCATTAATGAATCGGCCAACGCGCGGGGAGAGGCGG
TTTGCGTATTGCGTCTCATTTTATAACTTCGTATAGCATACATTATACGAAGTTATTAGGGATAACAGGG
TAATTTTAGGGTAGCATCAGGAATCTGAACCCTCAGAAAGTGGGGATCCCGGGTATAGACCTTTATCTGC
GGTTCAAGTTAGGCATAAGGCTGCATGCTACCTTGTCACACCTACACTGCTCGAAGTAAATATGGGAAGC
GTGCGACCTGGCTCCAGGCGTTCCGCGCCGCCACGTGTTCGTTAACTGTTGATTGGTGGCACATAGAGGT
CGCCTGACGCATATACCTTTTTCAACTGAAAAATTGGGAGAAAAAGGAAAGGTGAGAGCGCCGGAACCGG
CTTTTCATATAGAATAGAGAAGCGTTCATGACTAAATGCTTGCATCACAATACTTGAAGTTGACAATATT
ATTTAAGGACCTATTGTTTTTTCCAATAGGTGGTTAGCAATCGTCTTACTTTCTAACTTTTCTTACCTTT
TACATTTCAGCAATATATATATATATTTCAAGGATATACCATTCTAATGTCTGCCCCTAAGAAGATCGTC
GTTTTGCCAGGTGACCACGTTGGTCAAGAAATCACAGCCGAAGCCATTAAGGTTCTTAAAGCTATTTCTG
ATGTTCGTTCCAATGTCAAGTTCGATTTCGAAAATCATTTAATTGGTGGTGCTGCTATCGATGCTACAGG
TGTTCCACTTCCAGATGAGGCGCTGGAAGCCTCCAAGAAGGCTGATGCCGTTTTGTTAGGTGCTGTGGGT
GGTCCTAAATGGGGTACCGGTAGTGTTAGACCTGAACAAGGTTTACTAAAAATCCGTAAAGAACTTCAAT
TGTACGCCAACTTAAGACCATGTAACTTTGCATCCGACTCTCTTTTAGACTTATCTCCAATCAAGCCACA
ATTTGCTAAAGGTACTGACTTCGTTGTTGTCAGAGAATTAGTGGGAGGTATTTACTTTGGTAAGAGAAAG
GAAGACGATGGTGATGGTGTCGCTTGGGATAGTGAACAATACACCGTTCCAGAAGTGCAAAGAATCACAA
GAATGGCCGCTTTCATGGCCCTACAACATGAGCCACCATTGCCTATTTGGTCCTTGGATAAAGCTAATGT
TTTGGCCTCTTCAAGATTATGGAGAAAAACTGTGGAGGAAACCATCAAGAACGAATTCCCTACATTGAAG
GTTCAACATCAATTGATTGATTCTGCCGCCATGATCCTAGTTAAGAACCCAACCCACCTAAATGGTATTA
TAATCACCAGCAACATGTTTGGTGATATCATCTCCGATGAAGCCTCCGTTATCCCAGGTTCCTTGGGTTT
GTTGCCATCTGCGTCCTTGGCCTCTTTGCCAGACAAGAACACCGCATTTGGTTTGTACGAACCATGCCAC
GGTTCTGCTCCAGATTTGCCAAAGAATAAGGTCAACCCTATCGCCACTATCTTGTCTGCTGCAATGATGT
TGAAATTGTCATTGAACTTGCCTGAAGAAGGTAAGGCCATTGAAGATGCAGTTAAAAAGGTTTTGGATGC
AGGTATCAGAACTGGTGATTTAGGTGGTTCCAACAGTACCACCGAAGTCGGTGATGCTGTCGCCGAAGAA
GTTAAGAAAATCCTTGCTTAAAAAGATTCTCTTTTTTTATGATATTTGTACATAAACTTTATAAATGAAA
TTCATAATAGAAACGACACGAAATTACAAAATGGAATATGTTCATAGGGTAGACGAAACTATATACGCAA
TCTACATACATTTATCAAGAAGGAGAAAAAGGAGGATGTAAAGGAATACAGGTAAGCAAATTGATACTAA
TGGCTCAACGTGATAAGGAAAAAGAATTGCACTTTAACATTAATATTGACAAGGAGGAGGGCACCGCGGC
CGCCCAACTACGCAGCCGATCAACAACAGAAACGCGACGGTCGAGATGAGGAACGCACACTGGAGCCTTT
ATCAGATGGTGTTGATTTCAATTACTCCGGAGCGTGATGCGGATCAAAGTAACCGCGATGGAAGGTGGGG
GACTCGAAATAGATCCGTTCTTAGCCCTGCGAAACATCTACTGTACACCACATGCAACAGCCACAATTCT
CATGTTTGACAGCTTATCATCGAATTTCTGCCATTCATCCGCTTATTATCACTTATTCAGGCGTAGCAAC
CAGGCGTTTAAGGGCACCAATAACTGCCTTAAAAAAATTAGAAAAACTCATCGAGCATCAAATGAAACTG
CAATTTATTCATATCAGGATTATCAATACCATATTTTTGAAAAAGCCGTTTCTGTAATGAAGGAGAAAAC
TCACCGAGGCAGTTCCATAGGATGGCAAGATCCTGGTATCGGTCTGCGATTCCGACTCGTCCAACATCAA
TACAACCTATTAATTTCCCCTCGTCAAAAATAAGGTTATCAAGTGAGAAATCACCATGAGTGACGACTGA
ATCCGGTGAGAATGGCAAAAGTTTATGCATTTCTTTCCAGACTTGTTCAACAGGCCAGCCATTACGCTCG
TCATCAAAATCACTCGCATCAACCAAACCGTTATTCATTCGTGATTGCGCCTGAGCCAGACGAAATACGC
GATCGCTGTTAAAAGGACAATTACAAACAGGAATCGAATGCAACCGGCGCAGGAACACTGCCAGCGCATC
AACAATATTTTCACCTGAATCAGGATATTCTTCTAATACCTGGAATGCTGTTTTTCCGGGGATCGCAGTG
GTGAGTAACCATGCATCATCAGGAGTACGGATAAAATGCTTGATGGTCGGAAGAGGCATAAATTCCGTCA
GCCAGTTTAGTCTGACCATCTCATCTGTAACATCATTGGCAACGCTACCTTTGCCATGTTTCAGAAACAA
CTCTGGCGCATCGGGCTTCCCATACAATCGATAGATTGTCGCACCTGATTGCCCGACATTATCGCGAGCC
CATTTATACCCATATAAATCAGCATCCATGTTGGAATTTAATCGCGGCCTCGAGCAAGACGTTTCCCGTT
GAATATGGCTCATTTTAGCTTCCTTAGCTCCTGAAAATCTCGATAACTCAAAAAATACGTCCGGTAGTGA
TCTTATTTCATTATGGTGAAAGTTGGAACCTCTTACGTGCCGATCAACGTCCCTGGGTCCTTTTCATCAC
GTGGGTGATGCTGCCAACTTACTGATTTAGTGTATGATGGTGTTTTTGAGGTGCTCCAGTGGCTTCTGTT
TCTATCAGCTGTCCCTCCTGTTCAGCTACTGACGGGGTGGTGCGTAACGGCAAAAGCACCGCCGGACATC
AGCGCTATCTCTGCTCTCACTGCCGTAAAACATGGCAACTGCAGTTCACTTACACCGCTTCTCAACCCGG
TACGCACCAGAAAATCATTGATATGGCCATGAATGGCGTTGGATGCCGGGCAACAGCCCGCATTATGGGC
GTTGGCCTCAACACGATTTTACGTCACTTAAAAAACTCAGGCCGCAGTCGGTAACCTCGCGCATACAGCC
GGGCAGTGACGTCATCGTCTGCGCGGAAATGGACGAACAGTGGGGCTATGTCGGGGCTAAATCGCGCCAG
CGCTGGCTGTTTTACGCGTATGACAGTCTCCGGAAGACGGTTGTTGCGCACGTATTCGGTGAACGCACTA
TGGCGACGCTGGGGCGTCTTATGAGCCTGCTGTCACCCTTTGACGTGGTGATATGGATGACGGATGGCTG
GCCGCTGTATGAATCCCGCCTGAAGGGAAAGCTGCACGTAATCAGCAAGCGATATACGCAGCGAATTGAG
CGGCATAACCTGAATCTGAGGCAGCACCTGGCACGGCTGGGACGGAAGTCGCTGTCGTTCTCAAAATCGG
TGGAGCTGCATGACAAAGTCATCGGGCATTATCTGAACATAAAACACTATCAATAAGTTGGAGTCATTAC
CCATCACGTGCTATAAAAATAATTATAATTTAAATTTTTTAATATAAATATATAAATTAAAAATAGAAAG
TAAAAAAAGAAATTAAAGAAAAAATAGTTTTTGTTTTCCGAAGATGTAAAAGACTCTAGGGGGATCGCCA
ACAAATACTACCTTTTATCTTGCTCTTCCTGCTCTCAGGTATTAATGCCGAATTGTTTCATCTTGTCTGT
GTAGAAGACCACACACGAAAATCCTGTGATTTTACATTTTACTTATCGTTAATCGAATGTATATCTATTT
AATCTGCTTTTCTTGTCTAATAAATATATATGTAAAGTACGCTTTTTGTTGAAATTTTTTAAACCTTTGT
TTATTTTTTTTTCTTCATTCCGTAACTCTTCTACCTTCTTTATTTACTTTCTAAAATCCAAATACAAAAC
ATAAAAATAAATAAACACAGAGTAAATTCCCAAATTATTCCATCATTAAAAGATACGAGGCGCGTGTAAG
TTACAGGCAAGCGATCTTTTCGCCAAAAGTTGGCCCAGGGCTTCCCGGTATCAACAGGGACACCAGGATT
TATTTATTCTGCGAAGTGATCTTCCGTCACAGGTATTTATTCGCGATAAGCTCATGGAGCGGCGTAACCG
TCGCACAGGAAGGACAGAGAAAGCGCGGATCTGGGAAGTGACGGACAGAACGGTCAGGACCTGGATTGGG
GAGGCGGTTGCCGCCGCTGCTGCTGACGGTGTGACGTTCTCTGTTCCGGTCACACCACATACGTTCCGCC
ATTCCTATGCGATGCACATGCTGTATGCCGGTATACCGCTGAAAGTTCTGCAAAGCCTGATGGGACATAA
GTCCATCAGTTCAACGGAAGTCTACACGAAGGTTTTTGCGCTGGATGTGGCTGCCCGGCACCGGGTGCAG
TTTGCGATGCCGGAGTCTGATGCGGTTGCGATGCTGAAACAATTATCCTGAGAATAAATGCCTTGGCCTT
TATATGGAAATGTGGAACTGAGTGGATATGCTGTTTTTGTCTGTTAAACAGAGAAGCTGGCTGTTATCCA
CTGAGAAGCGAGCGAAACAGTCGGGAAAATCTCCCATTATCGTAGAGATCCGCATTATTAATCTCAGGAG
CCTGTGTAGCGTTTATAGGAAGTAGTGTTCTGTCATGATGCCTGCAAGCGGTAACGAAAACGATTTGAAT
ATGCCTTCAGGAACAATAGAAATCTTCGTGCGGTGTTACGTTGAAGTGGAGCGGATTATGTCAGCAATGG
ACAGAACAACCTAATGAACACAGAACCATGATGTGGTCTGTCCTTTTACAGCCAGTAGTGCTCGCCGCAG
TCGAGCGACAGGGCGAAGCCCTCGAGCTGGTTGCCCTCGCCGCTGGGCTGGCGGCTGTCTATGGCCCTGC
AAACGCGCCAGAAACGCCGTCGAAGCCGTGTGCGAGACACCGCGGCCGGCCGCCGGCGTTGTGGATACCT
CGCGGAAAACTTGGCCCTCACTGACAGATGAGGGGCGGACGTTGACACTTGAGGGGCCGACTCACCCGGC
GCGGCGTTGACAGATGAGGGGCAGGCTCGATTTCGGCCGGCGACGTGGAGCTGGACAGCCTCGCAAATCG
GCGAAAACGCCTGATTTTACGCGAGTTTCCCACAGATGATGTGGACAAGCCTGGGGATAAGTGCCCTGCG
GTATTGACACTTGAGGGGCGCGACTACTGACAGATGAGGGGCGCGATCCTTGACACTTGAGGGGCAGAGT
GCTGACAGATGAGGGGCGCACCTATTGACATTTGAGGGGCTGTCCACAGGCAGAAAATCCAGCATTTGCA
AGGGTTTCCGCCCGTTTTTCGGCCACCGCTAACCTGTCTTTTAACCTGCTTTTAAACCAATATTTATAAA
CCTTGTTTTTAACCAGGGCTGCGCCCTGTGCGCGTGACCGCGCACGCCGAAGGGGGGTGCCCCCCCTTCT
CGAACCCTCCCGGTCGAGTGAGCGAGGAAGCACCAGGGAACAGCACTTATATATTCTGCTTACACACGAT
GCCTGAAAAAACTTCCCTTGGGGTTATCCACTTATCCACGGGGATATTTTTATAATTATTTTTTTTATAG
TTTTTAGATCTTCTTTTTTAGAGCGCCTTGTAGGCCTTTATCCATGCTGGTTCTAGAGAAGGTGTTGTGA
CAAATTGCCCTTTCAGTGTGACAAATCACCCTCAAATGACAGTCCTGTCTGTGACAAATTGCCCTTAACC
CTGTGACAAATTGCCCTCAGAAGAAGCTGTTTTTTCACAAAGTTATCCCTGCTTATTGACTCTTTTTTAT
TTAGTGTGACAATCTAAAAACTTGTCACACTTCACATGGATCTGTCATGGCGGAAACAGCGGTTATCAAT
CACAAGAAACGTAAAAATAGCCCGCGAATCGTCCAGTCAAACGACCTCACTGAGGCGGCATATAGTCTCT
CCCGGGATCAAAAACGTATGCTGTATCTGTTCGTTGACCAGATCAGAAAATCTGATGGCACCCTACAGGA
ACATGACGGTATCTGCGAGATCCATGTTGCTAAATATGCTGAAATATTCGGATTGACCTCTGCGGAAGCC
AGTAAGGATATACGGCAGGCATTGAAGAGTTTCGCGGGGAAGGAAGTGGTTTTTTATCGCCCTGAAGAGG
ATGCCGGCGATGAAAAAGGCTATGAATCTTTTCCTTGGTTTATCAAACGTGCGCACAGTCCATCCAGAGG
GCTTTACAGTGTACATATCAACCCATATCTCATTCCCTTCTTTATCGGGTTACAGAACCGGTTTACGCAG
TTTCGGCTTAGTGAAACAAAAGAAATCACCAATCCGTATGCCATGCGTTTATACGAATCCCTGTGTCAGT
ATCGTAAGCCGGATGGCTCAGGCATTGTCTCTCTGAAAATCGACTGGATCATAGAGCGTTACCAGCTGCC
TCAAAGTTACCAGCGTATGCCTGACTTCCGCCGCCGCTTCCTGCAGGTCTGTGTTAATGAGATCAACAGC
AGAACTCCAATGCGCCTCTCATACATTGAGAAAAAGAAAGGCCGCCAGACGACTCATATCGTATTTTCCT
TCCGCGATATCACTTCCATGACGACAGGATAGTCTGAGGGTTATCTGTCACAGATTTGAGGGTGGTTCGT
CACATTTGTTCTGACCTACTGAGGGTAATTTGTCACAGTTTTGCTGTTTCCTTCAGCCTGCATGGATTTT
CTCATACTTTTTGAACTGTAATTTTTAAGGAAGCCAAATTTGAGGGCAGTTTGTCACAGTTGATTTCCTT
CTCTTTCCCTTCGTCATGTGACCTGATATCGGGGGTTAGTTCGTCATCATTGATGAGGGTTGATTATCAC
AGTTTATTACTCTGAATTGGCTATCCGCGTGTGTACCTCTACCTGGAGTTTTTCCCACGGTGGATATTTC
TTCTTGCGCTGAGCGTAAGAGCTATCTGACAGAACAGTTCTTCTTTGCTTCCTCGCCAGTTCGCTCGCTA
TGCTCGGTTACACGGCTGCGGCGAGCGCTAGTGATAATAAGTGACTGAGGTATGTGCTCTTCTTATCTCC
TTTTGTAGTGTTGCTCTTATTTTAAACAACTTTGCGGTTTTTTGATGACTTTGCGATTTTGTTGTTGCTT
TGCAGTAAATTGCAAGATTTAATAAAAAAACGCAAAGCAATGATTAAAGGATGTTCAGAATGAAACTCAT
GGAAACACTTAACCAGTGCATAAACGCTGGTCATGAAATGACGAAGGCTATCGCCATTGCACAGTTTAAT
GATGACAGCCCGGAAGCGAGGAAAATAACCCGGCGCTGGAGAATAGGTGAAGCAGCGGATTTAGTTGGGG
TTTCTTCTCAGGCTATCAGAGATGCCGAGAAAGCAGGGCGACTACCGCACCCGGATATGGAAATTCGAGG
ACGGGTTGAGCAACGTGTTGGTTATACAATTGAACAAATTAATCATATGCGTGATGTGTTTGGTACGCGA
TTGCGACGTGCTGAAGACGTATTTCCACCGGTGATCGGGGTTGCTGCCCATAAAGGTGGCGTTTACAAAA
CCTCAGTTTCTGTTCATCTTGCTCAGGATCTGGCTCTGAAGGGGCTACGTGTTTTGCTCGTGGAAGGTAA
CGACCCCCAGGGAACAGCCTCAATGTATCACGGATGGGTACCAGATCTTCATATTCATGCAGAAGACACT
CTCCTGCCTTTCTATCTTGGGGAAAAGGACGATGTCACTTATGCAATAAAGCCCACTTGCTGGCCGGGGC
TTGACATTATTCCTTCCTGTCTGGCTCTGCACCGTATTGAAACTGAGTTAATGGGCAAATTTGATGAAGG
TAAACTGCCCACCGATCCACACCTGATGCTCCGACTGGCCATTGAAACTGTTGCTCATGACTATGATGTC
ATAGTTATTGACAGCGCGCCTAACCTGGGTATCGGCACGATTAATGTCGTATGTGCTGCTGATGTGCTGA
TTGTTCCCACGCCTGCTGAGTTGTTTGACTACACCTCCGCACTGCAGTTTTTCGATATGCTTCGTGATCT
GCTCAAGAACGTTGATCTTAAAGGGTTCGAGCCTGATGTACGTATTTTGCTTACCAAATACAGCAATAGC
AATGGCTCTCAGTCCCCGTGGATGGAGGAGCAAATTCGGGATGCCTGGGGAAGCATGGTTCTAAAAAATG
TTGTACGTGAAACGGATGAAGTTGGTAAAGGTCAGATCCGGATGAGAACTGTTTTTGAACAGGCCATTGA
TCAACGCTCTTCAACTGGTGCCTGGAGAAATGCTCTTTCTATTTGGGAACCTGTCTGCAATGAAATTTTC
GATCGTCTGATTAAACCACGCTGGGAGATTAGATAATGAAGCGTGCGCCTGTTATTCCAAAACATACGCT
CAATACTCAACCGGTTGAAGATACTTCGTTATCGACACCAGCTGCCCCGATGGTGGATTCGTTAATTGCG
CGCGTAGGAGTAATGGCTCGCGGTAATGCCATTACTTTGCCTGTATGTGGTCGGGATGTGAAGTTTACTC
TTGAAGTGCTCCGGGGTGATAGTGTTGAGAAGACCTCTCGGGTATGGTCAGGTAATGAACGTGACCAGGA
GCTGCTTACTGAGGACGCACTGGATGATCTCATCCCTTCTTTTCTACTGACTGGTCAACAGACACCGGCG
TTCGGTCGAAGAGTATCTGGTGTCATAGAAATTGCCGATGGGAGTCGCCGTCGTAAAGCTGCTGCACTTA
CCGAAAGTGATTATCGTGTTCTGGTTGGCGAGCTGGATGATGAGCAGATGGCTGCATTATCCAGATTGGG
TAACGATTATCGCCCAACAAGTGCTTATGAACGTGGTCAGCGTTATGCAAGCCGATTGCAGAATGAATTT
GCTGGAAATATTTCTGCGCTGGCTGATGCGGAAAATATTTCACGTAAGATTATTACCCGCTGTATCAACA
CCGCCAAATTGCCTAAATCAGTTGTTGCTCTTTTTTCTCACCCCGGTGAACTATCTGCCCGGTCAGGTGA
TGCACTTCAAAAAGCCTTTACAGATAAAGAGGAATTACTTAAGCAGCAGGCATCTAACCTTCATGAGCAG
AAAAAAGCTGGGGTGATATTTGAAGCTGAAGAAGTTATCACTCTTTTAACTTCTGTGCTTAAAACGTCAT
CTGCATCAAGAACTAGTTTAAGCTCACGACATCAGTTTGCTCCTGGAGCGACAGTATTGTATAAGGGCGA
TAAAATGGTGCTTAACCTGGACAGGTCCCGTGTTCCAACTGAGTGTATAGAGAAAATTGAGGCCATTCTT
AAGGAACTTGAAAAGCCAGCACCCTGATGCGACCTCGTTTTAGTCTACGTTTATCTGTCTTTACTTAATG
TCCTTTGTTACAGGCCAGAAAGCATAACTGGCCTGAATATTCTCTCTGGGCCCACTGTTCCACTTGTATC
GTCGGTCTGATAATCAGACTGGGACCACGGTCCCACTCGTATCGTCGGTCTGATTATTAGTCTGGGACCA
CGGTCCCACTCGTATCGTCGGTCTGATTATTAGTCTGGGACCACGGTCCCACTCGTATCGTCGGTCTGAT
AATCAGACTGGGACCACGGTCCCACTCGTATCGTCGGTCTGATTATTAGTCTGGGACCATGGTCCCACTC
GTATCGTCGGTCTGATTATTAGTCTGGGACCACGGTCCCACTCGTATCGTCGGTCTGATTATTAGTCTGG
AACCACGGTCCCACTCGTATCGTCGGTCTGATTATTAGTCTGGGACCACGGTCCCACTCGTATCGTCGGT
CTGATTATTAGTCTGGGACCACGATCCCACTCGTGTTGTCGGTCTGATTATCGGTCTGGGACCACGGTCC
CACTTGTATTGTCGATCAGACTATCAGCGTGAGACTACGATTCCATCAATGCCTGTCAAGGGCAAGTATT
GACATGTCGTCGTAACCTGTAGAACGGAGTAACCTCGGTGTGCGGTTGTATGCCTGCGGTGGATTGCTGC
TGTGTCCTGCTTATCCACAACATTTTGCGCACGGTTATGTGGACGGGCCGGCTCCGGTGCCCGTCAGTGG
GCAGAGCGCACATCGCCCACAGTCCCCGAGAAGTTGGGGGGAGGGGTCGGCAATTGAACCGGTGCCTAGA
GAAGGTGGCGCGGGGTAAACTGGGAAAGTGATGTCGTGTACTGGCTCCGCCTTTTTCCCGAGGGTGGGGG
AGAACCGTATATAAGTGCAGTAGTCGCCGTGAACGTTCTTTTTCGCAACGGGTTTGCCGCCAGAACACAG
GTAAGTGCCGTGTGTGGTTCCCGCGGGCCTGGCCTCTTTACGGGTTATGGCCCTTGCGTGCCTTGAATTA
CTTCCACCTGGCTGCAGTACGTGATTCTTGATCCCGAGCTTCGGGTTGGAAGTGGGTGGGAGAGTTCGAG
GCCTTGCGCTTAAGGAGCCCCTTCGCCTCGTGCTTGAGTTGAGGCCTGGCCTGGGCGCTGGGGCCGCCGC
GTGCGAATCTGGTGGCACCTTCGCGCCTGTCTCGCTGCTTTCGATAAGTCTCTAGCCATTTAAAATTTTT
GATGACCTGCTGCGACGCTTTTTTTCTGGCAAGATAGTCTTGTAAATGCGGGCCAAGATCTGCACACTGG
TATTTCGGTTTTTGGGGCCGCGGGCGGCGACGGGGCCCGTGCGTCCCAGCGCACATGTTCGGCGAGGCGG
GGCCTGCGAGCGCGGCCACCGAGAATCGGACGGGGGTAGTCTCAAGCTGGCCGGCCTGCTCTGGTGCCTA
GTCTCGCGCCGCCGTGTATCGCCCCGCCCTGGGCGGCAAGGCTGGCCCGGTCGGCACCAGTTGCGTGAGC
GGAAAGATGGCCGCTTCCCGGCCCTACTGCAGGGAGCTCAAAATGGAGGACGCGGCGCTCGGGAGAGCGG
GCGGGTGAGTCACCCACACAAAGGAAAAGGGCCTTTCCGTCCTCAGCCGTCGCTTCATGTGACTCCACGG
AGTACCGGGCGCTGTCCAGGCACCTCGATTAGTTCTCGAGCTTTTGGAGTACGTCGTCTTTAGGTTGGGG
GGAGGGGTTTTATGCGATGGAGTTTCCCCACACTGAGTGGGTGGAGACTGAAGTTAGGCCAGCTTGGCAC
TTGATGTAATTCTCCTTGGAATTTGCCCTTTTTGAGTTTGGATCTTGGTTCATTCTCAAGCCTCAGACAG
TGGTTCAAAGTTTTTTTCTTCCATTTCAGGTGTCGTGATCTCTAGAAGCTGGGTACCAATGGTGAGCAAG
GGCGAGGAGCTGTTCACCGGGGTGGTGCCCATCCTGGTCGAGCTGGACGGCGACGTAAACGGCCACAAGT
TCAGCGTGTCCGGCGAGGGCGAGGGCGATGCCACCTACGGCAAGCTGACCCTGAAGTTCATCTGCACCAC
CGGCAAGCTGCCCGTGCCCTGGCCCACCCTCGTGACCACCCTGACCTACGGCGTGCAGTGCTTCAGCCGC
TACCCCGACCACATGAAGCAGCACGACTTCTTCAAGTCCGCCATGCCCGAAGGCTACGTCCAGGAGCGCA
CCATCTTCTTCAAGGACGACGGCAACTACAAGACCCGCGCCGAGGTGAAGTTCGAGGGCGACACCCTGGT
GAACCGCATCGAGCTGAAGGGCATCGACTTCAAGGAGGACGGCAACATCCTGGGGCACAAGCTGGAGTAC
AACTACAACAGCCACAACGTCTATATCATGGCCGACAAGCAGAAGAACGGCATCAAGGTGAACTTCAAGA
TCCGCCACAACATCGAGGACGGCAGCGTGCAGCTCGCCGACCACTACCAGCAGAACACCCCCATCGGCGA
CGGCCCCGTGCTGCTGCCCGACAACCACTACCTGAGCACCCAGTCCGCCCTGAGCAAAGACCCCAACGAG
AAGCGCGATCACATGGTCCTGCTGGAGTTCGTGACCGCCGCCGGGATCACTCTCGGCATGGACGAGCTGT
ACAAGGGCAGTGGAGAGGGCAGAGGAAGTCTGCTAACATGCGGTGACGTCGAGGAGAATCCTGGCCCAAT
GGCCAAGCCTTTGTCTCAAGAAGAATCCACCCTCATTGAAAGAGCAACGGCTACAATCAACAGCATCCCC
ATCTCTGAGGACTACAGCGTCGCCAGCGCAGCTCTCTCTAGCGACGGCCGCATCTTCACTGGTGTCAATG
TATATCATTTTACTGGGGGACCTTGTGCAGAACTCGTGGTGCTGGGCACTGCTGCTGCTGCGGCAGCTGG
CAACCTGACTTGTATCGTCGCGATCGGAAATGAGAACAGGGGCATCTTGAGCCCCTGCGGACGGTGCCGA
CAGGTGCTTCTCGATCTGCATCCTGGGATCAAAGCCATAGTGAAGGACAGTGATGGACAGCCGACGGCAG
TTGGGATTCGTGAATTGCTGCCCTCTGGTTATGTGTGGGAGGGCTAAGAATTCTAACTAGAGCTCGCTGA
TCAGCCTCGACTGTGCCTTCTAGTTGCCAGCCATCTGTTGTTTGCCCCTCCCCCGTGCCTTCCTTGACCC
TGGAAGGTGCCACTCCCACTGTCCTTTCCTAATAAAATGAGGAAATTGCATCGCATTGTCTGAGTAGGTG
TCATTCTATTCTGGGGGGTGGGGTGGGGCAGGACAGCAAGGGGGAGGATTGGGAAGAGAATAGCAGGCAT
GCTGGGGATAAGGTACTACCAATATTTAGTTTCTAAGCCTTGCGACAGACCTCCCACTTAGATTGCCACG
CATAGAGCTAGCGAGTCAGCGAAAAGCATGACGCGCTTTCAAGCGTGGCGAGTATGTGAACCAAGGCTTC
GGACAGGACTATATACTTAGGTTTGATCTCGCCCCGAGAACTGTAAACCTCAACATTTATAGATTATTAG
GGATAACAGGGTAAT
